>Addgene plasmid #18457 | T4 Lysozyme R96L | addgene partial sequence | sequence record 24243 | 3primeUP
GCTANGNAAAAAGCCCGCCTCATTAGGCGGGCTCAGATCTGCTCATGNTTTGACAGCTTATCATCGATAA
GCTTCGGCAATAAATTCTTGATATGTTTTCATATGTTTCCTTTAAATATTTTAATTAGTAATTGTCTATT
CAAGTAATTGTGAATATACTATCACAATTCCAAGAGAAAGTAAACAGCTTTATAGATTTTTATACGCGTC
CCAAGTGCCAGTTCTAAACGTTGTAATGACTCGTTTTGCGCGATTAGGTGTTTGATTATACCATCTACTT
TTAGCTAAGTTAACTGCTGCTTCATCCCAGCGTTTTTGTTGAAGCATACGTAAAGAGTTAGTAAATCCTG
CCACACCGGTTTCTCCCATTTGGAAAACCATATTAATCAATGCACAGAGACGAACCGCATCAAGAGAATC
ATAAACCGGTTTTAATTTAGCATTTCTCAGAATTCCGCGAACAGCAGCATCAACATCCTGATTAAAGAGT
TTTTCAGCCTCATCTTTTGTAATTACACCATTGCAATTACGCCCAATAGCTTTATCTAATTCAGATTTAG
CAGCATTAAGTGATGGACTTTTTGTAAGCAAATGACCGATGCCAATAGTGTAATAGCCTTCTGTGTCTTT
ATAGATTTTAAGTCTAAGACCTTCATCTATACGTAACATTTCAAATATATTCATAATACCTCCTAAGCAT
CGATGGATCCTGTTTCCTGTGTGAAATTGTTATCCGCTCACAATTCCACACATTATACGAGCCGATGATA
ATTGTCACAGGGGGATGGGGAGTAAGCTGATCNGTTTCNGTGTGAATGTATCGCTCCATTCCCACTTAAC
GAG
