[The description below was written by a language model from this plasmid's Addgene catalogue record.]
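Description:
T4 Lysozyme R96L is a bacterial expression plasmid built on the pHS1403 backbone (about 5 kb without insert). It carries the bacteriophage T4 lysozyme gene (gene e) with a single amino-acid substitution, arginine 96 to leucine. The plasmid is maintained in E. coli at high copy number and selected with ampicillin. The record does not identify the origin of replication, and no feature table is provided, so the backbone's detailed architecture cannot be described from the information given.

The insert of roughly 600 bp was cloned as a BamHI–HindIII fragment, and both restriction sites remain intact, so the fragment can be excised or swapped. According to the depositor's notes, the BamHI site lies 27 bp from the start codon and the HindIII site 115 bp from the stop codon, so the fragment includes short flanking untranslated sequence on either side of the coding region. The promoter driving expression is not stated in the record, and no fusion tags or reporters are listed, which suggests the protein is produced in untagged form, although this is not explicitly confirmed.

T4 lysozyme is a small phage-encoded enzyme that degrades the bacterial cell wall, and it has long served as a model protein for studying folding, stability and structure. The record does not state a specific purpose. A point mutant such as R96L is the kind of construct typically used to produce recombinant variant protein in E. coli, so that the effect of one side-chain replacement can be compared with the wild-type enzyme.
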