Addgene plasmid #18457: T4 Lysozyme R96L
Depositing lab: Brian Matthews. Depositing organization: University of Oregon.
Backbone
  Vector backbone: pHS1403
  Backbone size w/o insert (bp): 5000
  Vector type: Bacterial Expression
Growth in bacteria
  Bacterial resistance: Ampicillin, 100 μg/mL
  Growth temperature: 37°C
  Growth strain: DH5alpha
  Copy number: High Copy
Gene/Insert
  Gene/Insert name: T4 Lysozyme
  Species: Bacteriophage T4
  Insert size (bp): 600
  Mutation: R96L
  GenBank ID: NP_049736
  Entrez Gene: e (a.k.a. T4p123)
  Cloning method: Restriction Enzyme; 5′ cloning site BamHI (not destroyed); 3′ cloning site HindIII (not destroyed)
  Sequencing primers: 5′ na; 3′ GGCGTATCACGAGGCCC
Terms and licenses: Academic/Nonprofit Terms; Industry Terms: Not Available to Industry
Depositor comments: The BamHI site is 27 bp from the ATG and the HindIII site is 115 bp from the stop.
How to cite: T4 Lysozyme R96L was a gift from Brian Matthews (Addgene plasmid # 18457 ; http://n2t.net/addgene:18457 ; RRID:Addgene_18457)
